Addgene plasmid #16725: XE247 Xenopus CK1 epsilon K to R CS2+
Depositing lab: Randall Moon. Depositing organization: University of Washington. Publication: Zebrafish Dapper1 and Dapper2 play distinct roles in Wnt-mediated developmental processes. Waxman JS, Hocking AM, Stoick CL, Moon RT. Development. 2004 Dec. 131(23):5909-21. 10.1242/dev.01520 PubMed 15539487.
Backbone
  Vector backbone: pCS2+
  Backbone size w/o insert (bp): 4095
  Vector type: Xenopus Expression
Growth in bacteria
  Bacterial resistance: Ampicillin, 100 μg/mL
  Growth temperature: 37°C
  Growth strain: DH5alpha
  Copy number: High Copy
Gene/Insert
  Gene/Insert name: casein kinase 1, epsilon (alt name: ck1)
  Species: X. laevis (frog)
  Mutation: K38R
  Cloning method: Restriction Enzyme
  Sequencing primers: 5′ SP6
Terms and licenses: Academic/Nonprofit Terms; Industry Terms: Not Available to Industry
Depositor comments: Description: From John Graff, in Peters et al 1999. Notes for Use: Select clones with amp. Reference: used in Waxman JS, Hocking AM, Stoick CL, Moon RT. Zebrafish Dapper1 and Dapper2 play distinct roles in Wnt-mediated developmental processes. Development. 2004 Dec;131(23):5909-21.
How to cite: XE247 Xenopus CK1 epsilon K to R CS2+ was a gift from Randall Moon (Addgene plasmid # 16725 ; http://n2t.net/addgene:16725 ; RRID:Addgene_16725)
