[The description below was written by a language model from this plasmid's Addgene catalogue record.]
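Description:
XE247 Xenopus CK1 epsilon K to R CS2+ is a Xenopus expression plasmid built on the pCS2+ backbone (about 4.1 kb without insert) and carrying the Xenopus laevis casein kinase 1 epsilon (ck1) coding sequence with a K38R point mutation. It is maintained in E. coli as a high-copy plasmid under ampicillin selection. The insert was introduced by restriction enzyme cloning; its size and the sites used are not recorded, and no feature table accompanies the entry, so the individual elements are not itemised. In general, pCS2+ is a multipurpose vector in which the insert sits downstream of a CMV-derived promoter for expression in vertebrate cells and embryos, with an SP6 phage promoter positioned for in vitro synthesis of capped mRNA and an SV40 polyadenylation signal after the cloning site. The listing of SP6 as the 5′ sequencing primer is consistent with that layout.

The lysine-to-arginine change suggests substitution of the conserved ATP-binding lysine of the kinase domain. This kind of mutation is commonly used to make a catalytically inactive kinase that can act as a dominant-negative or serve as a control, but the record itself does not state the functional consequence. No epitope tag or reporter is mentioned. The depositor notes that the clone originated in another laboratory and was used in a study of zebrafish Dapper1 and Dapper2 in Wnt-mediated developmental processes. This fits a role in probing CK1 epsilon function in Wnt signalling, typically through mRNA or DNA injection into frog or fish embryos or through transfection of cultured cells.
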