>Addgene plasmid #16725 | XE247 Xenopus CK1 epsilon K to R CS2+ | addgene partial sequence | sequence record 54801 | Sp6 5'-ATTTAGGTGACACTATAG-3'
GAGTGGGGAACAAGTATAGACTGGGAAGGAAGATTGGCAGTGGCTCCTTTGGAGACATCTATTTGGGTGC
AAACATTGCCACAGGTGAGGAGGTTGCCATTCGGCTGGAATGTGTCAAGACAAAGCACCCCCAGTTGCAC
ATCGAGAGCAAATTCTACAAGATGATGCAGGGTGGAGTGGGGATCCCTTCCATCAAATGGTGTGGAGCAG
AGGGTGATTACAATGTCATGGTGATGGAGCTACTGGGGCCAAGCTTGGAAGATCTCTTTAATTTTTGCTC
TCGCAAATTTAGCCTAAAGACTGTACTCCTTTTGGCGGATCAGATGATAAGCCGTATTGAGTACATCCAT
TCCAAGAACTTCATACACCGAGATGTAAAACCAGATAACTTCCTAATGGGGCTTGGTAAAAAGGGCAACC
TAGTCTACATTATTGATTTCGGACTTGCCAAGAAATACCGCGATGCTCGAACACACCAGCACATCCCTTA
CAGAGAAAACAAGAACCTGACAGGAACCGCCAGATATGCCTCTATTAATACCCATTTGGGGATAGAGCAA
AGTCGGCGTGATGACTTGGAGAGTCTGGGATATGTCCTTATGTACTTTAATCTGGGCTCCCTGCCCTGGC
AAGGCCTCAAGGCTGCAACTAAACGTCAGAAATATGAACGCATCAGCGAGAAGAAAATGTCTACACCTAT
TGAGGTTCTGTGCAAGGGTTACCCCTCCGAGTTCTCTACGTATTTGAATTTCTGCCGTTCTCTGCGGTTT
GACGACAAGCCAGACTATTCCTATCTGAGACAGCTTTTCCGCAACCTCTT
